Addgene plasmid #10730: 608 pSG5L HA RB del ex4
Depositing lab: William Sellers. Publication: Stable binding to E2F is not required for the retinoblastoma protein to activate transcription, promote differentiation, and suppress tumor cell growth. Sellers WR, Novitch BG, Miyake S, Heith A, Otterson GA, Kaye FJ, Lassar AB, Kaelin WG. Genes Dev. 1998 Jan 1. 12(1):95-106. 10.1101/gad.12.1.95 PubMed 9420334.
Backbone
  Vector backbone: pSG5L
  Backbone size w/o insert (bp): 4000
  Vector type: Mammalian Expression
Growth in bacteria
  Bacterial resistance: Ampicillin, 100 μg/mL
  Growth temperature: 37°C
  Growth strain: DH5alpha
  Copy number: High Copy
Gene/Insert
  Gene/Insert name: RB del exon4 (alt names: retinoblastoma; RB)
  Species: H. sapiens (human)
  Insert size (bp): 2800
  Mutation: deletion of exon4
  Entrez Gene: RB1 (a.k.a. OSRC, PPP1R130, RB, p105-Rb, p110-RB1, pRb, pp110)
  Tag / fusion protein: HA (N terminal on backbone)
  Cloning method: Restriction Enzyme; 5′ cloning site BamHI (not destroyed); 3′ cloning site EcoRI (not destroyed)
  Sequencing primers: 5′ T7
Terms and licenses: Academic/Nonprofit Terms; Industry Terms: Not Available to Industry
How to cite: 608 pSG5L HA RB del ex4 was a gift from William Sellers (Addgene plasmid # 10730 ; http://n2t.net/addgene:10730 ; RRID:Addgene_10730)
