[The description below was written by a language model from this plasmid's Addgene catalogue record.]
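Description:
608 pSG5L HA RB del ex4 is a mammalian expression plasmid built on the pSG5L backbone (about 4 kb without insert) that encodes a mutant form of the human retinoblastoma tumor suppressor, RB1. It is maintained in E. coli as a high-copy plasmid under ampicillin selection. The record lists no mammalian selection marker and does not name the promoter driving the insert. Vectors of the pSG5 family generally use the SV40 early promoter for expression in mammalian cells and carry a T7 promoter upstream of the cloning site. The listing of T7 as the 5′ sequencing primer is consistent with that, but no feature table is provided to confirm these elements.

The insert of roughly 2.8 kb is the human RB coding sequence with exon 4 deleted, cloned between BamHI and EcoRI sites that both remain intact, so the fragment can be excised or transferred. An HA epitope tag supplied by the backbone is fused to the N terminus of the protein, which allows detection or immunoprecipitation with anti-HA antibodies and distinguishes the introduced mutant from endogenous pRb.

The associated study asked whether stable binding to E2F is needed for the retinoblastoma protein to activate transcription, promote differentiation and suppress tumor cell growth. This construct fits that context as one of a set of RB mutants, typically expressed by transfection and compared with wild-type RB in functional assays. The record itself does not describe the specific biochemical behavior of the exon 4 deletion protein.
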