>Addgene plasmid #10730 | 608 pSG5L HA RB del ex4 | addgene partial sequence | sequence record 17684 | 10730 with T7
NGGCCTACCCCTACGACGTGCCCGACTACGCCTCCCTCGGATCCGCCACCATGCCGCCCAAAACCCCCCG
AAAAACGGCCGCCACCGCCGCCGCTGCCGCCGCGGAACCCCCGGCACCGCCGCCGCCGCCCCCTCCTGAG
GAGGACCCAGAGCAGGACAGCGGCCCGGAGGACCTGCCTCTCGTCAGGCTTGAGTTTGAAGAAACAGAAG
AACCTGATTTTACTGCATTATGTCAGAAATTAAAGATACCAGATCATGTCAGAGAGAGAGCTTGGTTAAC
TTGGGAGAAAGTTTCATCTGTGGATGGAGTATTGGGAGGTTATATTCAAAAGAAAAAGGAACTGTGGGGA
ATCTGTATCTTTATTGCAGCAGTTGACCTAGATGAGATGTCGTTCACTTTTACTGAGCTACAGAAAAACA
TAGAAATCAGGACATGTGAACTTATATATTTGACACAACCCAGCAGTTCGATATCTACTGAAATAAATTC
TGCATTGGTGCTAAAAGTTTCTTGGATCACATTTTTATTAGCTAAAGGGGAAGTATTACAAATGGAAGAT
GATCTGGTGATTTCATTTCAGTTAATGCTATGTGTCCTTGACTATTTTATTAAACTCTCACCTCCCATGT
TGNT
